Addgene plasmid #183947: p416-GPD-DIPP2-HA
Purpose: Expresses human HA-tagged DIPP2 from yeast GPD promoter
Depositing lab: Michael Downey. Depositing organization: University of Ottawa. Publication: Ddp1 Cooperates with Ppx1 to Counter a Stress Response Initiated by Nonvacuolar Polyphosphate. McCarthy L, Abramchuk I, Wafy G, Denoncourt A, Lavallee-Adam M, Downey M. mBio. 2022 Aug 30;13(4):e0039022. doi: 10.1128/mbio.00390-22. Epub 2022 Jul 7. PubMed 35862758.
Backbone
  Vector backbone: p416
  Vector type: Yeast Expression
  Selectable markers: URA3
Growth in bacteria
  Bacterial resistance: Ampicillin, 100 μg/mL
  Growth temperature: 37°C
  Growth strain: DH5alpha
  Copy number: High Copy
Gene/Insert
  Gene/Insert name: DIPP2 (alt name: NUDT4)
  Species: H. sapiens (human)
  Mutation: WT
  Entrez Gene: NUDT4 (a.k.a. DIPP2, DIPP2alpha, DIPP2beta, HDCMB47P)
  Promoter: GPD
  Tag / fusion protein: HA (C terminal on insert)
  Cloning method: Gibson Cloning
Terms and licenses: Academic/Nonprofit Terms; Industry Terms: Not Available to Industry
How to cite: p416-GPD-DIPP2-HA was a gift from Michael Downey (Addgene plasmid # 183947 ; http://n2t.net/addgene:183947 ; RRID:Addgene_183947)
