[The description below was written by a language model from this plasmid's Addgene catalogue record and pLannotate feature annotations shown in this document.]
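Description:
p416-GPD-DIPP2-HA is a yeast expression shuttle plasmid of about 6.3 kb built on the p416 backbone for producing human DIPP2 (NUDT4) in Saccharomyces cerevisiae. In yeast it is maintained through a CEN6/ARS element, which gives stable, low-copy centromeric inheritance. Selection uses the URA3 marker under its own promoter, which complements uracil auxotrophy and can be counterselected with 5-fluoroorotic acid. In E. coli the plasmid replicates from a high-copy ColE1/pUC-type origin and is selected with ampicillin through the bla gene. The pBluescript-derived scaffold also contributes an f1 origin, flanking T3 and T7 promoters, and remnants of the lac promoter/operator, lacZα and multiple cloning site. The short lacI, bom and rop matches are only fragments and are unlikely to be functional.

The expression cassette places the wild-type human NUDT4 coding sequence, inserted by Gibson assembly, downstream of the strong constitutive GPD (TDH3, glyceraldehyde-3-phosphate dehydrogenase) promoter and upstream of the CYC1 transcription terminator. A C-terminal HA epitope allows detection or immunoprecipitation of the protein. The annotation flags this region as a short fragment of a 3xHA element, consistent in length with a single HA copy. NUDT4 is a Nudix-family diphosphoinositol polyphosphate phosphohydrolase that removes β-phosphates from inositol pyrophosphates and can also hydrolyse certain dinucleoside oligophosphates. The plasmid provides constitutive heterologous expression of the tagged human enzyme in yeast. The associated publication concerns the yeast enzymes Ddp1 and Ppx1 and the stress response to nonvacuolar polyphosphate, but the record does not state the specific experiments for which the plasmid was used.
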