Features (pLannotate 1.2.2; 23 found; start..end, strand, type, name):
     69..572     -  misc_feature   CEN/ARS: S. cerevisiae CEN6 centromere fused to an autonomously replicating sequence
    609..713     +  promoter       AmpR promoter: bla
    714..1574    +  CDS            AmpR: β-lactamase; bla; confers resistance to ampicillin, carbenicillin, and related antibiotics
   1745..2333    +  rep_origin     ori: high-copy-number ColE1/pMB1/pBR322/pUC origin of replication
   2516..2608    +  CDS            lacI (fragment): lac repressor; lacI; The lac repressor binds to the lac operator to inhibit transcription in E. coli. This inhibition can be relieved by adding lactose or isopropyl-β-D-thiogalactopyranoside (IPTG).
   2621..2642    +  protein_bind   CAP binding site: CAP binding activates transcription in the presence of cAMP. E. coli catabolite activator protein
   2657..2687    +  promoter       lac promoter: promoter for the E. coli lac operon
   2695..2711    +  protein_bind   lac operator: The lac repressor binds to the lac operator to inhibit transcription in E. coli. This inhibition can be relieved by adding lactose or isopropyl-β-D-thiogalactopyranoside (IPTG). lac repressor encoded by lacI
   2756..2774    +  promoter       T3 promoter: promoter for bacteriophage T3 RNA polymerase
   2799..3442    +  promoter       GAP promoter: S. cerevisiae TDH3; promoter for glyceraldehyde-3-phosphate dehydrogenase
   3448..3465    +  misc_feature   MCS (fragment): pBluescript multiple cloning site
   3466..4008    +  CDS            NUDT4: NUDT4_HUMAN - Also known as DIPP2, KIAA0487. Experimental evidence at protein level: Swiss-Prot protein existence level 1. Cleaves a beta-phosphate from the diphosphate groups in PP- InsP5 (diphosphoinositol pentakisphosphate), PP-InsP4 and [PP]2-InsP4 (bisdiphosphoinositol tetrakisphosphate), suggesting that it may play a role in signal transduction. Also able to catalyze the hydrolysis of dinucleoside oligophosphate Ap6A, but not Ap5A. The major reaction products are ADP and p4a from Ap6A. Also able to hydrolyze 5- phosphoribose 1-diphosphate. Does not play a role in U8 snoRNA decapping acti
   4009..4037    +  CDS            3xHA (fragment): three tandem HA epitope tags
   4037..4077    +  misc_feature   MCS (fragment): pBluescript multiple cloning site
   4078..4325    +  terminator     CYC1 terminator: S. cerevisiae CYC1; transcription terminator for CYC1
   4344..4362    -  promoter       T7 promoter: promoter for bacteriophage T7 RNA polymerase
   4370..4525    +  CDS            lacZα (fragment): LacZα fragment of β-galactosidase; lacZ fragment
   4529..4957    +  rep_origin     f1 ori (sequence partly withheld): f1 bacteriophage origin of replication; arrow indicates direction of (+) strand synthesis
   4985..5036    -  misc_feature   bom (fragment): basis of mobility region from pBR322
   5115..5918    -  CDS            URA3: orotidine-5'-phosphate decarboxylase, required for uracil biosynthesis; S. cerevisiae URA3; yeast auxotrophic marker, counterselectable with 5-fluoroorotic acid (5-FOA)
   5919..6134    -  promoter       URA3 promoter: S. cerevisiae URA3
   6142..6191    -  misc_feature   bom (fragment): basis of mobility region from pBR322
   6293..1       -  CDS            rop (fragment) (across the origin): Rop protein, which maintains plasmids at low copy number; rop
>Addgene plasmid #183947 | p416-GPD-DIPP2-HA | addgene full sequence | sequence record 363373 | Addgene NGS Result
GACGAAAGGGCCTCGTGATACGCCTATTTTTATAGGTTAATGTCATGATAATAATGGTTTCTTAGACGGA
TCGCTTGCCTGTAACTTACACGCGCCTCGTATCTTTTAATGATGGAATAATTTGGGAATTTACTCTGTGT
TTATTTATTTTTATGTTTTGTATTTGGATTTTAGAAAGTAAATAAAGAAGGTAGAAGAGTTACGGAATGA
AGAAAAAAAAATAAACAAAGGTTTAAAAAATTTCAACAAAAAGCGTACTTTACATATATATTTATTAGAC
AAGAAAAGCAGATTAAATAGATATACATTCGATTAACGATAAGTAAAATGTAAAATCACAGGATTTTCGT
GTGTGGTCTTCTACACAGACAAGATGAAACAATTCGGCATTAATACCTGAGAGCAGGAAGAGCAAGATAA
AAGGTAGTATTTGTTGGCGATCCCCCTAGAGTCTTTTACATCTTCGGAAAACAAAAACTATTTTTTCTTT
AATTTCTTTTTTTACTTTCTATTTTTAATTTATATATTTATATTAAAAAATTTAAATTATAATTATTTTT
ATAGCACGTGATGAAAAGGACCCAGGTGGCACTTTTCGGGGAAATGTGCGCGGAACCCCTATTTGTTTAT
TTTTCTAAATACATTCAAATATGTATCCGCTCATGAGACAATAACCCTGATAAATGCTTCAATAATATTG
AAAAAGGAAGAGTATGAGTATTCAACATTTCCGTGTCGCCCTTATTCCCTTTTTTGCGGCATTTTGCCTT
CCTGTTTTTGCTCACCCAGAAACGCTGGTGAAAGTAAAAGATGCTGAAGATCAGTTGGGTGCACGAGTGG
GTTACATCGAACTGGATCTCAACAGCGGTAAGATCCTTGAGAGTTTTCGCCCCGAAGAACGTTTTCCAAT
GATGAGCACTTTTAAAGTTCTGCTATGTGGCGCGGTATTATCCCGTATTGACGCCGGGCAAGAGCAACTC
GGTCGCCGCATACACTATTCTCAGAATGACTTGGTTGAGTACTCACCAGTCACAGAAAAGCATCTTACGG
ATGGCATGACAGTAAGAGAATTATGCAGTGCTGCCATAACCATGAGTGATAACACTGCGGCCAACTTACT
TCTGACAACGATCGGAGGACCGAAGGAGCTAACCGCTTTTTTGCACAACATGGGGGATCATGTAACTCGC
CTTGATCGTTGGGAACCGGAGCTGAATGAAGCCATACCAAACGACGAGCGTGACACCACGATGCCTGTAG
CAATGGCAACAACGTTGCGCAAACTATTAACTGGCGAACTACTTACTCTAGCTTCCCGGCAACAATTAAT
AGACTGGATGGAGGCGGATAAAGTTGCAGGACCACTTCTGCGCTCGGCCCTTCCGGCTGGCTGGTTTATT
GCTGATAAATCTGGAGCCGGTGAGCGTGGGTCTCGCGGTATCATTGCAGCACTGGGGCCAGATGGTAAGC
CCTCCCGTATCGTAGTTATCTACACGACGGGGAGTCAGGCAACTATGGATGAACGAAATAGACAGATCGC
TGAGATAGGTGCCTCACTGATTAAGCATTGGTAACTGTCAGACCAAGTTTACTCATATATACTTTAGATT
GATTTAAAACTTCATTTTTAATTTAAAAGGATCTAGGTGAAGATCCTTTTTGATAATCTCATGACCAAAA
TCCCTTAACGTGAGTTTTCGTTCCACTGAGCGTCAGACCCCGTAGAAAAGATCAAAGGATCTTCTTGAGA
TCCTTTTTTTCTGCGCGTAATCTGCTGCTTGCAAACAAAAAAACCACCGCTACCAGCGGTGGTTTGTTTG
CCGGATCAAGAGCTACCAACTCTTTTTCCGAAGGTAACTGGCTTCAGCAGAGCGCAGATACCAAATACTG
TTCTTCTAGTGTAGCCGTAGTTAGGCCACCACTTCAAGAACTCTGTAGCACCGCCTACATACCTCGCTCT
GCTAATCCTGTTACCAGTGGCTGCTGCCAGTGGCGATAAGTCGTGTCTTACCGGGTTGGACTCAAGACGA
TAGTTACCGGATAAGGCGCAGCGGTCGGGCTGAACGGGGGGTTCGTGCACACAGCCCAGCTTGGAGCGAA
CGACCTACACCGAACTGAGATACCTACAGCGTGAGCTATGAGAAAGCGCCACGCTTCCCGAAGGGAGAAA
GGCGGACAGGTATCCGGTAAGCGGCAGGGTCGGAACAGGAGAGCGCACGAGGGAGCTTCCAGGGGGAAAC
GCCTGGTATCTTTATAGTCCTGTCGGGTTTCGCCACCTCTGACTTGAGCGTCGATTTTTGTGATGCTCGT
CAGGGGGGCGGAGCCTATGGAAAAACGCCAGCAACGCGGCCTTTTTACGGTTCCTGGCCTTTTGCTGGCC
TTTTGCTCACATGTTCTTTCCTGCGTTATCCCCTGATTCTGTGGATAACCGTATTACCGCCTTTGAGTGA
GCTGATACCGCTCGCCGCAGCCGAACGACCGAGCGCAGCGAGTCAGTGAGCGAGGAAGCGGAAGAGCGCC
CAATACGCAAACCGCCTCTCCCCGCGCGTTGGCCGATTCATTAATGCAGCTGGCACGACAGGTTTCCCGA
CTGGAAAGCGGGCAGTGAGCGCAACGCAATTAATGTGAGTTAGCTCACTCATTAGGCACCCCAGGCTTTA
CACTTTATGCTTCCGGCTCGTATGTTGTGTGGAATTGTGAGCGGATAACAATTTCACACAGGAAACAGCT
ATGACCATGATTACGCCAAGCGCGCAATTAACCCTCACTAAAGGGAACAAAAGCTGGAGCTCAGTTTATC
ATTATCAATACTCGCCATTTCAAAGAATACGTAAATAATTAATAGTAGTGATTTTCCTAACTTTATTTAG
TCAAAAAATTAGCCTTTTAATTCTGCTGTAACCCGTACATGCCCAAAATAGGGGGCGGGTTACACAGAAT
ATATAACATCGTAGGTGTCTGGGTGAACAGTTTATTCCTGGCATCCACTAAATATAATGGAGCCCGCTTT
TTAAGCTGGCATCCAGAAAAAAAAAGAATCCCAGCACCAAAATATTGTTTTCTTCACCAACCATCAGTTC
ATAGGTCCATTCTCTTAGCGCAACTACAGAGAACAGGGGCACAAACAGGCAAAAAACGGGCACAACCTCA
ATGGAGTGATGCAACCTGCCTGGAGTAAATGATGACACAAGGCAATTGACCCACGCATGTATCTATCTCA
TTTTCTTACACCTTCTATTACCTTCTGCTCTCTCTGATTTGGAAAAAGCTGAAAAAAAAGGTTGAAACCA
GTTCCCTGAAATTATTCCCCTACTTGACTAATAAGTATATAAAGACGGTAGGTATTGATTGTAATTCTGT
AAATCTATTTCTTAAACTTCTTAAATTCTACTTTTATAGTTAGTCTTTTTTTTAGTTTTAAAACACCAGA
ACTTAGTTTCGACGGATTCTAGAACTAGTGGATCCATGATGAAGTTCAAGCCCAACCAGACGCGGACCTA
CGACCGCGAGGGCTTCAAGAAGCGGGCGGCGTGCCTGTGCTTCCGGAGCGAGCAGGAGGACGAGGTGCTG
CTGGTGAGTAGCAGCCGGTACCCAGACCAGTGGATTGTCCCAGGAGGAGGAATGGAACCCGAGGAGGAAC
CTGGCGGTGCTGCCGTGAGGGAAGTTTATGAGGAGGCTGGAGTCAAAGGAAAACTAGGCAGACTTCTGGG
CATATTTGAGCAGAACCAAGACCGAAAGCACAGAACATATGTTTATGTTCTAACAGTCACTGAAATATTA
GAAGATTGGGAAGATTCTGTTAATATTGGAAGGAAGAGAGAGTGGTTCAAAGTAGAAGATGCTATCAAAG
TTCTCCAGTGTCATAAACCTGTACATGCAGAGTATCTGGAAAAGCTAAAGCTGGGTTGTTCCCCAGCCAA
TGGAAATTCTACAGTCCCTTCCCTTCCGGATAATAATGCCTTGTTTGTAACCGCTGCACAGACCTCTGGG
TTGCCATCTAGTGTAAGATACCCATACGATGTTCCAGATTACGCTTAGGAATTCGATATCAAGCTTATCG
ATAACGTCGACCTCGAGTCATGTAATTAGTTATGTCACGCTTACATTCACGCCCTCCCCCCACATCCGCT
CTAACCGAAAAGGAAGGAGTTAGACAACCTGAAGTCTAGGTCCCTATTTATTTTTTTATAGTTATGTTAG
TATTAAGAACGTTATTTATATTTCAAATTTTTCTTTTTTTTCTGTACAGACGCGTGTACGCATGTAACAT
TATACTGAAAACCTTGCTTGAGAAGGTTTTGGGACGCTCGAAGGCTTTAATTTGCGGCCGGTACCCAATT
CGCCCTATAGTGAGTCGTATTACGCGCGCTCACTGGCCGTCGTTTTACAACGTCGTGACTGGGAAAACCC
TGGCGTTACCCAACTTAATCGCCTTGCAGCACATCCCCCTTTCGCCAGCTGGCGTAATAGCGAAGAGGCC
CGCACCGATCGCCCTTCCCAACAGTTGCGCAGCCTGAATGGCGAATGG
[124 nt withheld, positions 4529-4652]
C
[91 nt withheld, positions 4654-4744]
A
[49 nt withheld, positions 4746-4794]
CCTTTGACGTTGGAGTCCACGTTCTTT
[37 nt withheld, positions 4822-4858]
ACCCTATCTCGGTCTATTCTTTTGATTTATAAGGGATTTTGCCGATTTCGGCCTATTGGTTAAAAAATGA
GCTGATTTAACAAAAATTTAACGCGAATTTTAACAAAATATTAACGCTTACAATTTCCTGATGCGGTATT
TTCTCCTTACGCATCTGTGCGGTATTTCACACCGCATAGGGTAATAACTGATATAATTAAATTGAAGCTC
TAATTTGTGAGTTTAGTATACATGCATTTACTTATAATACAGTTTTTTAGTTTTGCTGGCCGCATCTTCT
CAAATATGCTTCCCAGCCTGCTTTTCTGTAACGTTCACCCTCTACCTTAGCATCCCTTCCCTTTGCAAAT
AGTCCTCTTCCAACAATAATAATGTCAGATCCTGTAGAGACCACATCATCCACGGTTCTATACTGTTGAC
CCAATGCGTCTCCCTTGTCATCTAAACCCACACCGGGTGTCATAATCAACCAATCGTAACCTTCATCTCT
TCCACCCATGTCTCTTTGAGCAATAAAGCCGATAACAAAATCTTTGTCGCTCTTCGCAATGTCAACAGTA
CCCTTAGTATATTCTCCAGTAGATAGGGAGCCCTTGCATGACAATTCTGCTAACATCAAAAGGCCTCTAG
GTTCCTTTGTTACTTCTTCTGCCGCCTGCTTCAAACCGCTAACAATACCTGGGCCCACCACACCGTGTGC
ATTCGTAATGTCTGCCCATTCTGCTATTCTGTATACACCCGCAGAGTACTGCAATTTGACTGTATTACCA
ATGTCAGCAAATTTTCTGTCTTCGAAGAGTAAAAAATTGTACTTGGCGGATAATGCCTTTAGCGGCTTAA
CTGTGCCCTCCATGGAAAAATCAGTCAAGATATCCACATGTGTTTTTAGTAAACAAATTTTGGGACCTAA
TGCTTCAACTAACTCCAGTAATTCCTTGGTGGTACGAACATCCAATGAAGCACACAAGTTTGTTTGCTTT
TCGTGCATGATATTAAATAGCTTGGCAGCAACAGGACTAGGATGAGTAGCAGCACGTTCCTTATATGTAG
CTTTCGACATGATTTATCTTCGTTTCCTGCAGGTTTTTGTTCTGTGCAGTTGGGTTAAGAATACTGGGCA
ATTTCATGTTTCTTCAACACTACATATGCGTATATATACCAATCTAAGTCTGTGCTCCTTCCTTCGTTCT
TCCTTCTGTTCGGAGATTACCGAATCAAAAAAATTTCAAGGAAACCGAAATCAAAAAAAAGAATAAAAAA
AAAATGATGAATTGAAAAGGTGGTATGGTGCACTCTCAGTACAATCTGCTCTGATGCCGCATAGTTAAGC
CAGCCCCGACACCCGCCAACACCCGCTGACGCGCCCTGACGGGCTTGTCTGCTCCCGGCATCCGCTTACA
GACAAGCTGTGACCGTCTCCGGGAGCTGCATGTGTCAGAGGTTTTCACCGTCATCACCGAAACGCGCGA
